>Addgene plasmid #34530 | KHBD00424 | depositor partial sequence | sequence record 41097 | KHBD00424 sequence 828 bps
ATGGTTTTTATCCGAGATCCCTGTGGCATCGCCTGCTTGGTAGTCACCTACGGAGCAGTTCTGTACGCGG
ACTATGTGGTCATCCGTTGGATCATTCTGACCACCATGCCGGGCAGCCTCTGGATGTCCTTCCATGTGGT
GCTCTTTAACACCGTCGTCTTCCTGTTGGCCATGTCCCACTCCAAGGCCGTGTTCTCCGATCCAGGCACT
GTGCCGCTGCCCGCCAATCGTCTGGACTTCTCCGACCTGCACACGACCAACAAAAACAATCCTCCGCCCG
GTAATGGACACAGCAGCGAATGGACCGTGTGCACCCGCTGCGAAACGTATAGGCCGCCACGCGCCCATCA
TTGTCGCATCTGCAAGCGGTGCATCCGGCGCATGGATCACCACTGCCCCTGGATCAACAACTGTGTGGGC
GAGCGCAATCAGAAGTACTTCCTGCAGTTCCTCATCTACGTGGCGCTGCTGTCGCTCTACTCCATTGCCC
TTATCGTCGGTTCCTGGGTGTGGCCCTGCGAGGAGTGCAGCCAGAACGTGATCGAAACCCAGTTGCGAAT
GATTCACTCGGTTATCCTTATGCTGGTGTCGGCGCTGTTCGGCCTGTTCGTTACGGCCATCATGGTGGAC
CAGCTGCATGCGATTCTGTACGACGAGACGGCCGTGGAGGCGATACAGCAGAAGGGCACCTATCGTCCAA
ATCGGCGCAAGTACCAGCTGCTGGCGGATGTGTTCGGACGCGGACATCCGGCGCTGTGGCTGCTGCCCTG
CACCAGTCTCAATCATGCCTCCCGCTACCATGATACGCCTCTACTGAGCCACGAGGTC
