>Addgene plasmid #34530 | KHBD00424 | addgene partial sequence | sequence record 42309 | M13-Rev 5'-CAGGAAACAGCTATGACC-3'
TGATTTTATTTTGACTGATAGTGACCTGTTCGTTGCAACAAATTGATAAGCAATGCTTTCTTATAATGCC
AACTTTGTACAAGAAAGTTGGCAAGACCTCGTGGCTCAGTAGAGGCGTATCATGGTAGCGGGAGGCATGA
TTGAGACTGGTGCAGGGCAGCAGCCACAGCGCCGGATGTCCGCGTCCGAACACATCCGCCAGCAGCTGGT
ACTTGCGCCGATTTGGACGATAGGTGCCCTTCTGCTGTATCGCCTCCACGGCCGTCTCGTCGTACAGAAT
CGCATGCAGCTGGTCCACCATGATGGCCGTAACGAACAGGCCGAACAGCGCCGACACCAGCATAAGGATA
ACCGAGTGAATCATTCGCAACTGGGTTTCGATCACGTTCTGGCTGCACTCCTCGCAGGGCCACACCCAGG
AACCGACGATAAGGGCAATGGAGTAGAGCGACAGCAGCGCCACGTAGATGAGGAACTGCAGGAAGTACTT
CTGATTGCGCTCGCCCACACAGTTGTTGATCCAGGGGCAGTGGTGATCCATGCGCCGGATGCACCGCTTG
CAGATGCGACAATGATGGGCGCGTGGCGGCCTATACGTTTCGCAGCGGGTGCACACGGTCCATTCGCTGC
TGTGTCCATTACCGGGCGGAGGATTGTTTTTGTTGGTCGTGTGCAGGTCGGAGAAGTCCAGACGATTGGC
GGGCAGCGGCACAGTGCCTGGATCGGAGAACACGGCCTTGGAGTGGGACATGGCCAACAGGAAGACGACG
