[The description below was written by a language model from this plasmid's Addgene catalogue record.]
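Description:
KHBD00424 is a Gateway entry-type clone built in the pDONR221 donor vector backbone, carrying the open reading frame of the Drosophila melanogaster gene CG6627, also known as Dnz1 (DNZDHHC/NEW1 zinc finger protein 11). The insert is recorded as 828 bp in a backbone of about 2.5 kb once the donor cassette has been replaced. The plasmid is maintained as a high-copy construct in standard E. coli cloning strains under kanamycin selection. No feature table accompanies the record, so the exact origin of replication and recombination sites are not itemised. A pDONR221-derived clone made by Gateway recombination would normally have its insert flanked by attL sites, with M13 forward and reverse primer sites on either side, and these are the sequencing primers listed.

The construct has no promoter intended to express the insert and carries no tags or reporters of its own. It serves as a shuttle, from which the ORF can be moved by LR recombination into any compatible Gateway destination vector that supplies the promoter, fusion partners and host-specific elements. The depositor notes that ORFs in this collection were cloned open-ended, without a stop codon, which allows in-frame C-terminal fusions after transfer as well as N-terminal ones. The clone belongs to a Drosophila ORF collection associated with work on automated screening of protein–DNA interactions at fly regulatory elements, so its expected use is as a source of the Dnz1 coding sequence for building fusion constructs for such interaction assays or other expression studies.
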