Addgene plasmid #34530: KHBD00424
Depositing lab: Bart Deplancke. Depositing organization: Swiss Federal Institute of Technology (EPFL). Publication: Automated protein-DNA interaction screening of Drosophila regulatory elements. Korneel Hens, Jean-Daniel Feuz, Alina Isakova, Antonina Lagovitina, Andreas Massouras, Julien Bryois, Patrick Callaerts, Susan E. Celniker, Bart Deplancke. Nat Methods. 2011 Oct 30;8(12):1065-70. 10.1038/nmeth.1763 PubMed 22037703.
Backbone
  Vector backbone: pDONR221
  Backbone manufacturer: Invitrogen
  Backbone size w/o insert (bp): 2536
  Vector type: Gateway Donor Vector
Growth in bacteria
  Bacterial resistance: Kanamycin, 50 μg/mL
  Growth temperature: 37°C
  Growth strain: DH5alpha
  Copy number: High Copy
Gene/Insert
  Gene/Insert name: CG6627 (alt names: FBgn0027453; Dnz1; DNZDHHC/NEW1 zinc finger protein 11)
  Species: D. melanogaster (fly)
  Insert size (bp): 828
  Entrez Gene: Dnz1 (a.k.a. Dmel_CG6627, CG6627, DNZ1, Dmel\CG6627)
  Cloning method: Gateway Cloning
  Sequencing primers: 5′ M13F; 3′ M13R
Terms and licenses: Academic/Nonprofit Terms; Industry Terms: Not Available to Industry
Depositor comments: Please note that the ORFs in this collection were cloned open-ended (without a stop codon).
How to cite: KHBD00424 was a gift from Bart Deplancke (Addgene plasmid # 34530 ; http://n2t.net/addgene:34530 ; RRID:Addgene_34530)
